>Addgene plasmid #171299 | pFTK027 | addgene full sequence | sequence record 349924 | Addgene NGS Result
GTGGCTCTTCAGTGGACGAAAGGGCCTCGTGATACGCCTATTTTTATAGGTTAATGTCATGATAATAATG
GTTTCTTAGACGTCAGGTGGCACTTTTCGGGGAAATGTGCGCGGAACCCCTATTTGTTTATTTTTCTAAA
TACATTCAAATATGTATCCGCTCATGAGACAATAACCCTGATAAATGCTTCAATAATATTGAAAAAGGAA
GAGTATGCGCTCACGCAACTGGTCCAGAACCTTGACCGAACGCAGCGGTGGTAACGGCGCAGTGGCGGTT
TTCATGGCTTGTTATGACTGTTTTTTTTTGGGGTACAGTCTATGCCTCGGGCATCCAAGCAGCAAGCGCG
TTACGCCGTGGGTCGATGTTTGATGTTATGGAGCAGCAACGATGTTACGCAGCAGGGCAGTCGCCCTAAA
ACAAAGTTAAACATCATGAGGGAAGCGGTGATCGCCGAAGTATCGACTCAACTATCAGAGGTAGTTGGCG
TCATCGAGCGCCATCTCGAACCGACGTTGCTGGCCGTACATTTGTACGGCTCCGCAGTGGATGGCGGCCT
GAAGCCACACAGCGATATTGATTTGCTGGTTACGGTGACCGTAAGGCTTGATGAAACAACGCGGCGAGCT
TTGATCAACGACCTTTTGGAAACTTCGGCTTCCCCTGGAGAGAGCGAGATTCTCCGCGCTGTAGAAGTCA
CCATTGTTGTGCACGACGACATCATTCCGTGGCGTTATCCAGCTAAGCGCGAACTGCAATTTGGAGAATG
GCAGCGCAATGACATTCTTGCAGGTATCTTCGAGCCAGCCACGATCGACATTGATCTGGCTATCTTGCTG
ACAAAAGCAAGAGAACATAGCGTTGCCTTGGTAGGTCCAGCGGCGGAGGAACTCTTTGATCCGGTTCCTG
AACAGGATCTATTTGAGGCGCTAAATGAAACCTTAACGCTATGGAACTCGCCGCCCGACTGGGCTGGCGA
TGAGCGAAATGTAGTGCTTACGTTGTCCCGCATTTGGTACAGCGCAGTAACCGGCAAAATCGCGCCGAAG
GATGTCGCTGCCGACTGGGCAATGGAGCGCCTGCCGGCCCAGTATCAGCCCGTCATACTTGAAGCTAGAC
AGGCTTATCTTGGACAAGAAGAAGATCGCTTGGCCTCGCGCGCAGATCAGTTGGAAGAATTTGTCCATTA
CGTAAAAGGCGAGATCACCAAGGTAGTCGGCAAATAACTGTCAGACCAAGTTTACTCATATATACTTTAG
ATTGATTTAAAACTTCATTTTTAATTTAAAAGGATCTAGGTGAAGATCCTTTTTGATAATCTCATGACCA
AAATCCCTTAACGTGAGTTTTCGTTCCACTGAGCGTCAGACCCCGTAGAAAAGATCAAAGGATCTTCTTG
AGATCCTTTTTTTCTGCGCGTAATCTGCTGCTTGCAAACAAAAAAACCACCGCTACCAGCGGTGGTTTGT
TTGCCGGATCAAGAGCTACCAACTCTTTTTCCGAAGGTAACTGGCTTCAGCAGAGCGCAGATACCAAATA
CTGTTCTTCTAGTGTAGCCGTAGTTAGGCCACCACTTCAAGAACTCTGTAGCACCGCCTACATACCTCGC
TCTGCTAATCCTGTTACCAGTGGCTGCTGCCAGTGGCGATAAGTCGTGTCTTACCGGGTTGGACTCAAGA
CGATAGTTACCGGATAAGGCGCAGCGGTCGGGCTGAACGGGGGGTTCGTGCACACAGCCCAGCTTGGAGC
GAACGACCTACACCGAACTGAGATACCTACAGCGTGAGCTATGAGAAAGCGCCACGCTTCCCGAAGGGAG
AAAGGCGGACAGGTATCCGGTAAGCGGCAGGGTCGGAACAGGAGAGCGCACGAGGGAGCTTCCAGGGGGA
AACGCCTGGTATCTTTATAGTCCTGTCGGGTTTCGCCACCTCTGACTTGAGCGTCGATTTTTGTGATGCT
CGTCAGGGGGGCGGAGCCTATGGAAAAACGCCAGCAACGCGGCCTTTTTACGGTTCCTGGCCTTTTGCTG
GCCTTTTGCTCACATGTTCTTTCCTGCGTTATCCCCTGATTCTGTGGATAACCGTATTACCGCCTTTGAG
TGAGCTGATACCGCTCGCCGCAGCCGAACGACCGAGCGCAGCGAGTCAGTGAGCGAGGAAGCGGAAGAGC
GCCCAATACGCAAACCGCCTCTCCCCGCGCGTTGGCCGATTCATTAATCACTCTGTGGTCTCAGGAGCAG
AAGGAAGAACGAAGGAAGGAGCACAGACTTAGATTGGTATATATACGCATATGTGGTGTTGAAGAAACAT
GAAATTGCCCAGTATTCTTAACCCAACTGCACAGAACAAAAACCTGCAGGAAACGAAGATAAATCAATGT
GAGACCACGAA
Features (pLannotate 1.2.2; 7 found; start..end, strand, type, name):
    110..214     +  promoter       AmpR promoter: bla
    205..285     -  CDS            int (fragment): INT2_ECOLX - Protein inferred from homology: Swiss-Prot protein existence level 3. Putative integrase believed to be involved in the insertion of antibiotic resistance genes into plasmids and transposons. From Escherichia coli.
    373..429     +  CDS            GmR (fragment): gentamycin acetyltransferase; aacC1; confers resistance to gentamycin
    436..1224    +  CDS            aadA: S3AD_ECOLX - Experimental evidence at protein level: Swiss-Prot protein existence level 1. Mediates bacterial resistance to the antibiotics streptomycin and spectinomycin. From Escherichia coli.
   1398..1986    +  rep_origin     ori: high-copy-number ColE1/pMB1/pBR322/pUC origin of replication
   2169..2218    +  CDS            lacI (fragment): lac repressor; lacI; The lac repressor binds to the lac operator to inhibit transcription in E. coli. This inhibition can be relieved by adding lactose or isopropyl-β-D-thiogalactopyranoside (IPTG).
   2235..2375    +  promoter       URA3 promoter (fragment): S. cerevisiae URA3
