[The description below was written by a language model from this plasmid's Addgene catalogue record and pLannotate feature annotations shown in this document.]
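Description:
pFTK027 is a level 0 (LVL0) part plasmid from the Fungal Modular Cloning ToolKit, a synthetic biology collection intended for assembling expression constructs for filamentous fungi. It is built on the pICH41295 backbone, a small MoClo-style entry vector, and the sequenced plasmid is only about 2.4 kb. It is maintained in E. coli through a high-copy ColE1/pUC-type origin and selected with spectinomycin via the aadA gene, which is preceded by an AmpR (bla) promoter. The short integrase, gentamicin acetyltransferase and lacI fragments picked up by the annotation appear to be remnants of the integron-derived resistance cassette and of the backbone. They are too small to be functional genes.

The stored part is the URA3 core promoter (CPura3, locus YEL021W) lacking its upstream activating sequence. The feature table matches this, showing a roughly 140 bp fragment annotated as the S. cerevisiae URA3 promoter. The catalogue species field only lists fungal sources generically, although the YEL021W locus name and the annotation both point to the budding yeast gene. A minimal core promoter without a UAS has little activity of its own. In modular systems such parts are typically placed downstream of synthetic or heterologous upstream elements, such as binding sites for an engineered transcription factor, to build tunable hybrid promoters. The record does not say which elements this part is meant to be paired with.

As a level 0 entry, the plasmid carries no complete transcription unit, coding sequence, terminator or fungal selection marker. It serves as a sequence-verified donor from which the promoter part is released and combined with other toolkit parts in higher-level assemblies. The specific cloning sites and overhangs flanking the part are not recorded.
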