Addgene plasmid #171299: pFTK027
Purpose: Part Plasmid Entry Vector (LVL0) from the Fungal Modular Cloning ToolKit.
Depositing lab: Arnold Driessen. Depositing organization: University of Groningen. Publication: Modular Synthetic Biology Toolkit for Filamentous Fungi. Mozsik L, Pohl C, Meyer V, Bovenberg RAL, Nygard Y, Driessen AJM. ACS Synth Biol. 2021 Nov 2. doi: 10.1021/acssynbio.1c00260. PubMed 34726388.
Backbone
  Vector backbone: pICH41295
  Vector type: Bacterial Expression, Yeast Expression, Synthetic Biology
Growth in bacteria
  Bacterial resistance: Spectinomycin, 50 μg/mL
  Growth temperature: 37°C
  Growth strain: DH5alpha
  Copy number: High Copy
Gene/Insert
  Gene/Insert name: CPura3 YEL021W (no UAS) core promoter
  Species: Penicillium, Aspergillus, or other fungal sources
  Mutation: n/a
  Cloning method: Restriction Enzyme; 5′ cloning site Unknown (unknown if destroyed)
Terms and licenses: Academic/Nonprofit Terms; Industry Terms: Not Available to Industry
How to cite: pFTK027 was a gift from Arnold Driessen (Addgene plasmid # 171299 ; http://n2t.net/addgene:171299 ; RRID:Addgene_171299)
